Addgene plasmid #142791: TFORF1363
Purpose: Lentiviral vector for overexpressing transcription factor ORFs with unique 24-bp barcodes. Barcodes facilitate identification of transcription factors in pooled screens.
Depositing lab: Feng Zhang. Depositing organization: Broad Institute. Publication: A transcription factor atlas of directed differentiation. Joung J, Ma S, Tay T, Geiger-Schuller KR, Kirchgatterer PC, Verdine VK, Guo B, Arias-Garcia MA, Allen WE, Singh A, Kuksenko O, Abudayyeh OO, Gootenberg JS, Fu Z, Macrae RK, Buenrostro JD, Regev A, Zhang F. Cell. 2023 Jan 5;186(1):209-229.e26. doi: 10.1016/j.cell.2022.11.026. PubMed 36608654.
Backbone
  Vector backbone: pLX_TRC317
  Backbone manufacturer: Broad Institute Genetic Perturbation Platform
  Backbone size w/o insert (bp): 8264
  Vector type: Mammalian Expression, Lentiviral
  Selectable markers: Puromycin
Growth in bacteria
  Bacterial resistance: Ampicillin, 100 μg/mL
  Growth temperature: 37°C
  Growth strain: NEB Stable
  Copy number: High Copy
Gene/Insert
  Gene/Insert name: ELOF1
  Species: H. sapiens (human)
  Insert size (bp): 416
  Entrez Gene: ELOF1 (a.k.a. ELF1)
  Promoter: EF1a
  Cloning method: Unknown
  Sequencing primers: 5′ GGGTGGAGACTGAAGTTAGGCCAG; 3′ CACATAGCGTAAAAGGAGCAACATAG
Terms and licenses: Academic/Nonprofit Terms; Industry Terms: Not Available to Industry
Depositor comments: XM_017027356,ENST00000587806 . The transcription factor ORF portion of this plasmid was synthesized by Genewiz. Please test multiple small colonies in case of plasmid recombination. To make this collection available in a timely manner, a portion of this collection was not fully sequenced by Addgene. If an Addgene verified full plasmid sequence is not available, please contact us prior to placing an order to request the full sequence.
How to cite: TFORF1363 was a gift from Feng Zhang (Addgene plasmid # 142791 ; http://n2t.net/addgene:142791 ; RRID:Addgene_142791)
