[The description below was written by a language model from this plasmid's Addgene catalogue record and pLannotate feature annotations shown in this document.]
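Description:
TFORF1363 is a third-generation-style, self-inactivating lentiviral expression plasmid built on the pLX_TRC317 backbone and carrying the human ELOF1 open reading frame, one member of a barcoded transcription factor ORF collection. In bacteria it is maintained through a high-copy ColE1/pUC-type origin and selected with ampicillin via the β-lactamase gene. An f1 origin and remnants of a lac/lacZα cloning region with T3 and T7 promoters are also present in the backbone. The depositor notes that the plasmid can recombine during propagation, as is common for LTR-containing vectors.

The viral genome is transcribed from an RSV promoter fused to a truncated HIV-1 5' LTR, followed by the Ψ packaging signal with a partial gag sequence, the Rev response element for Rev-dependent nuclear export, and a cPPT/CTS. It ends in a ΔU3 3' LTR that inactivates the LTR promoter after integration, with an SV40 polyadenylation signal downstream. Within this unit, an SV40 early promoter drives a puromycin N-acetyltransferase gene for selecting transduced mammalian cells, and a separate EF-1α promoter drives constitutive expression of ELOF1, a factor annotated as a transcription elongation factor involved in maintaining chromatin structure in transcribed regions. A WPRE downstream of the ORF enhances transcript stability and expression. The annotated coding region (about 250 bp) is shorter than the stated 416 bp insert, which presumably includes flanking sequence and the unique 24-bp barcode, although the barcode itself is not annotated in the feature table.

The construct is intended for lentiviral overexpression of ELOF1, alone or in pooled screens, where the barcode allows each ORF to be identified by sequencing.
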