Features (pLannotate 1.2.2; 31 found; start..end, strand, type, name):
      5..231     +  promoter       RSV promoter: Rous sarcoma virus enhancer/promoter
    232..412     +  LTR            5' LTR (truncated): truncated 5' long terminal repeat (LTR) from HIV-1
    459..584     +  misc_feature   HIV-1 Ψ: packaging signal of human immunodeficiency virus type 1
    568..931     +  CDS            HIV-1 gag (fragment): gag protein from human immunodeficiency virus 1; gag
   1077..1310    +  misc_feature   RRE: The Rev response element (RRE) of HIV-1 allows for Rev-dependent mRNA export from the nucleus to the cytoplasm.
   1687..1713    +  CDS            Rev (fragment): human immunodeficiency virus 1 (HIV-1) Rev protein; rev; enhances nuclear export of unspliced and incompletely spliced viral mRNAs
   1720..1743    +  promoter       SV40 promoter (fragment): SV40 early promoter
   1744..1815    +  promoter       SV40 promoter (fragment): SV40 enhancer and early promoter
   1839..1974    +  rep_origin     SV40 ori: SV40 origin of replication
   2020..2616    +  CDS            PuroR (fragment): puromycin N-acetyltransferase; pac from Streptomyces; confers resistance to puromycin
   2665..2782    +  misc_feature   cPPT/CTS: central polypurine tract and central termination sequence of HIV-1
   2847..2913    +  CDS            small t antigen (fragment): SV40 (simian virus 40) small t antigen
   2920..4098    +  promoter       EF-1α promoter: strong constitutive promoter for human elongation factor EF-1α
   4178..4426    +  CDS            ELOF1 (sequence withheld): ELOF1_HUMAN - Experimental evidence at protein level: Swiss-Prot protein existence level 1. Transcription elongation factor implicated in the maintenance of proper chromatin structure in actively transcribed regions. From Homo sapiens (Human).
   4442..4495    +  promoter       U6 promoter (fragment): RNA polymerase III promoter for human U6 snRNA
   4537..5125    +  misc_feature   WPRE: woodchuck hepatitis virus posttranscriptional regulatory element
   5176..5195    +  misc_feature   cPPT/CTS (fragment): central polypurine tract and central termination sequence of HIV-1
   5197..5430    +  LTR            3' LTR (ΔU3): self-inactivating 3' long terminal repeat (LTR) from HIV-1
   5508..5629    +  polyA_signal   SV40 poly(A) signal: SV40 polyadenylation signal
   5669..5804    +  rep_origin     SV40 ori: SV40 origin of replication
   5825..5843    -  promoter       T7 promoter: promoter for bacteriophage T7 RNA polymerase
   5851..6006    +  CDS            lacZα (fragment): LacZα fragment of β-galactosidase; lacZ fragment
   6011..6439    +  rep_origin     f1 ori (sequence partly withheld): f1 bacteriophage origin of replication; arrow indicates direction of (+) strand synthesis
   6492..6596    +  promoter       AmpR promoter: bla
   6597..7457    +  CDS            AmpR: β-lactamase; bla; confers resistance to ampicillin, carbenicillin, and related antibiotics
   7628..8216    +  rep_origin     ori: high-copy-number ColE1/pMB1/pBR322/pUC origin of replication
   8399..8491    +  CDS            lacI (fragment): lac repressor; lacI; The lac repressor binds to the lac operator to inhibit transcription in E. coli. This inhibition can be relieved by adding lactose or isopropyl-β-D-thiogalactopyranoside (IPTG).
   8504..8525    +  protein_bind   CAP binding site: CAP binding activates transcription in the presence of cAMP. E. coli catabolite activator protein
   8540..8570    +  promoter       lac promoter: promoter for the E. coli lac operon
   8578..8594    +  protein_bind   lac operator: The lac repressor binds to the lac operator to inhibit transcription in E. coli. This inhibition can be relieved by adding lactose or isopropyl-β-D-thiogalactopyranoside (IPTG). lac repressor encoded by lacI
   8639..8657    +  promoter       T3 promoter: promoter for bacteriophage T3 RNA polymerase
>Addgene plasmid #142791 | TFORF1363 | addgene full sequence | sequence record 397437 | Addgene NGS Result
TTAATGTAGTCTTATGCAATACTCTTGTAGTCTTGCAACATGGTAACGATGAGTTAGCAACATGCCTTAC
AAGGAGAGAAAAAGCACCGTGCATGCCGATTGGTGGAAGTAAGGTGGTACGATCGTGCCTTATTAGGAAG
GCAACAGACGGGTCTGACATGGATTGGACGAACCACTGAATTGCCGCATTGCAGAGATATTGTATTTAAG
TGCCTAGCTCGATACATAAACGGGTCTCTCTGGTTAGACCAGATCTGAGCCTGGGAGCTCTCTGGCTAAC
TAGGGAACCCACTGCTTAAGCCTCAATAAAGCTTGCCTTGAGTGCTTCAAGTAGTGTGTGCCCGTCTGTT
GTGTGACTCTGGTAACTAGAGATCCCTCAGACCCTTTTAGTCAGTGTGGAAAATCTCTAGCAGTGGCGCC
CGAACAGGGACTTGAAAGCGAAAGGGAAACCAGAGGAGCTCTCTCGACGCAGGACTCGGCTTGCTGAAGC
GCGCACGGCAAGAGGCGAGGGGCGGCGACTGGTGAGTACGCCAAAAATTTTGACTAGCGGAGGCTAGAAG
GAGAGAGATGGGTGCGAGAGCGTCAGTATTAAGCGGGGGAGAATTAGATCGCGATGGGAAAAAATTCGGT
TAAGGCCAGGGGGAAAGAAAAAATATAAATTAAAACATATAGTATGGGCAAGCAGGGAGCTAGAACGATT
CGCAGTTAATCCTGGCCTGTTAGAAACATCAGAAGGCTGTAGACAAATACTGGGACAGCTACAACCATCC
CTTCAGACAGGATCAGAAGAACTTAGATCATTATATAATACAGTAGCAACCCTCTATTGTGTGCATCAAA
GGATAGAGATAAAAGACACCAAGGAAGCTTTAGACAAGATAGAGGAAGAGCAAAACAAAAGTAAGACCAC
CGCACAGCAAGCGGCCGCTGATCTTCAGACCTGGAGGAGGAGATATGAGGGACAATTGGAGAAGTGAATT
ATATAAATATAAAGTAGTAAAAATTGAACCATTAGGAGTAGCACCCACCAAGGCAAAGAGAAGAGTGGTG
CAGAGAGAAAAAAGAGCAGTGGGAATAGGAGCTTTGTTCCTTGGGTTCTTGGGAGCAGCAGGAAGCACTA
TGGGCGCAGCGTCAATGACGCTGACGGTACAGGCCAGACAATTATTGTCTGGTATAGTGCAGCAGCAGAA
CAATTTGCTGAGGGCTATTGAGGCGCAACAGCATCTGTTGCAACTCACAGTCTGGGGCATCAAGCAGCTC
CAGGCAAGAATCCTGGCTGTGGAAAGATACCTAAAGGATCAACAGCTCCTGGGGATTTGGGGTTGCTCTG
GAAAACTCATTTGCACCACTGCTGTGCCTTGGAATGCTAGTTGGAGTAATAAATCTCTGGAACAGATTTG
GAATCACACGACCTGGATGGAGTGGGACAGAGAAATTAACAATTACACAAGCTTAATACACTCCTTAATT
GAAGAATCGCAAAACCAGCAAGAAAAGAATGAACAAGAATTATTGGAATTAGATAAATGGGCAAGTTTGT
GGAATTGGTTTAACATAACAAATTGGCTGTGGTATATAAAATTATTCATAATGATAGTAGGAGGCTTGGT
AGGTTTAAGAATAGTTTTTGCTGTACTTTCTATAGTGAATAGAGTTAGGCAGGGATATTCACCATTATCG
TTTCAGACCCACCTCCCAACCCCGAGGGGACCCATGCATTGCATCTCAATTAGTCAGCAACCAGGTGTGG
AAAGTCCCCAGGCTCCCCAGCAGGCAGAAGTATGCAAAGCATGCGTCTCAATTAGTCAGCAACCATAGTC
CCGCCCCTAACTCCGCCCATCCCGCCCCTAACTCCGCCCAGTTCCGCCCATTCTCCGCCCCATGGCTGAC
TAATTTTTTTTATTTATGCAGAGGCCGAGGCCGCCTCGGCCTCTGAGCTATTCCAGAAGTAGTGAGGAGG
CTTTTTTGGAGGCCTAGGCTTTTGCAAAAAGCTTTCTAGAGGTACCACCGGAGCTTACCATGACCGAGTA
CAAGCCCACGGTGCGCCTCGCCACCCGCGACGACGTCCCCAGGGCCGTACGCACCCTCGCCGCCGCGTTC
GCCGACTACCCCGCCACGCGCCACACCGTCGATCCGGACCGCCACATCGAGCGGGTCACCGAGCTGCAAG
AACTCTTCCTCACGCGCGTCGGGCTCGACATCGGCAAGGTGTGGGTCGCGGACGACGGCGCCGCCGTGGC
GGTCTGGACCACGCCGGAGAGCGTCGAAGCGGGGGCGGTGTTCGCCGAGATCGGCCCGCGCATGGCCGAG
TTGAGCGGTTCCCGGCTGGCCGCGCAGCAACAGATGGAAGGCCTCCTGGCGCCGCACCGGCCCAAGGAGC
CCGCGTGGTTCCTGGCCACCGTCGGCGTCTCGCCCGACCACCAGGGCAAGGGTCTGGGCAGCGCCGTCGT
GCTCCCCGGAGTGGAGGCGGCCGAGCGCGCCGGGGTGCCCGCCTTCCTGGAGACCTCCGCGCCCCGCAAC
CTCCCCTTCTACGAGCGGCTCGGCTTCACCGTCACCGCCGACGTCGAGGTGCCCGAAGGACCGCGCACCT
GGTGCATGACCCGCAAGCCCGGTGCCAGTTAACGAATTCTAGATCTTGAGACAAATGGCAGTATTCATCC
ACAATTTTAAAAGAAAAGGGGGGATTGGGGGGTACAGTGCAGGGGAAAGAATAGTAGACATAATAGCAAC
AGACATACAAACTAAAGAATTACAAAAACAAATTACAAAAATTCAAAATTTTCGGGTTTATTACAGGGAC
AGCAGAGATCCACTTTGGCGCCGGCTCGAGGCCTGCAGGTGCAAAGATGGATAAAGTTTTAAACAGAGAG
GAATCTTTGCAGCTAATGGACCTTCTAGGTCTTGAAAGGAGTGGGAATTGGCTCCGGTGCCCGTCAGTGG
GCAGAGCGCACATCGCCCACAGTCCCCGAGAAGTTGGGGGGAGGGGTCGGCAATTGAACCGGTGCCTAGA
GAAGGTGGCGCGGGGTAAACTGGGAAAGTGATGTCGTGTACTGGCTCCGCCTTTTTCCCGAGGGTGGGGG
AGAACCGTATATAAGTGCAGTAGTCGCCGTGAACGTTCTTTTTCGCAACGGGTTTGCCGCCAGAACACAG
GTAAGTGCCGTGTGTGGTTCCCGCGGGCCTGGCCTCTTTACGGGTTATGGCCCTTGCGTGCCTTGAATTA
CTTCCACCTGGCTGCAGTACGTGATTCTTGATCCCGAGCTTCGGGTTGGAAGTGGGTGGGAGAGTTCGAG
GCCTTGCGCTTAAGGAGCCCCTTCGCCTCGTGCTTGAGTTGAGGCCTGGCCTGGGCGCTGGGGCCGCCGC
GTGCGAATCTGGTGGCACCTTCGCGCCTGTCTCGCTGCTTTCGATAAGTCTCTAGCCATTTAAAATTTTT
GATGACCTGCTGCGACGCTTTTTTTCTGGCAAGATAGTCTTGTAAATGCGGGCCAAGATCTGCACACTGG
TATTTCGGTTTTTGGGGCCGCGGGCGGCGACGGGGCCCGTGCGTCCCAGCGCACATGTTCGGCGAGGCGG
GGCCTGCGAGCGCGGCCACCGAGAATCGGACGGGGGTAGTCTCAAGCTGGCCGGCCTGCTCTGGTGCCTG
GCCTCGCGCCGCCGTGTATCGCCCCGCCCTGGGCGGCAAGGCTGGCCCGGTCGGCACCAGTTGCGTGAGC
GGAAAGATGGCCGCTTCCCGGCCCTGCTGCAGGGAGCTCAAAATGGAGGACGCGGCGCTCGGGAGAGCGG
GCGGGTGAGTCACCCACACAAAGGAAAAGGGCCTTTCCGTCCTCAGCCGTCGCTTCATGTGACTCCACGG
AGTACCGGGCGCCGTCCAGGCACCTCGATTAGTTCTCGAGCTTTTGGAGTACGTCGTCTTTAGGTTGGGG
GGAGGGGTTTTATGCGATGGAGTTTCCCCACACTGAGTGGGTGGAGACTGAAGTTAGGCCAGCTTGGCAC
TTGATGTAATTCTCCTTGGAATTTGCCCTTTTTGAGTTTGGATCTTGGTTCATTCTCAAGCCTCAGACAG
TGGTTCAAAGTTTTTTTCTTCCATTTCAGGTGTCGTGAGGCTAGCACCGCCACCATGGTGCGATCTCGGC
TCACTGCAGTCTCCGCCTCTTGGGTTCAGGCTCATCCACCTGCAGAC
[249 nt withheld, positions 4178-4426]
TAGTAATGAACTAGTCCGTAACTTGAAAGTATTTCGATTTCTTGGCTTTATATATCTTGTGGAAAGGACG
AGAACTAAGAACCAAGAAATGGACCACGCGTTAAGTCGACAATCAACCTCTGGATTACAAAATTTGTGAA
AGATTGACTGGTATTCTTAACTATGTTGCTCCTTTTACGCTATGTGGATACGCTGCTTTAATGCCTTTGT
ATCATGCTATTGCTTCCCGTATGGCTTTCATTTTCTCCTCCTTGTATAAATCCTGGTTGCTGTCTCTTTA
TGAGGAGTTGTGGCCCGTTGTCAGGCAACGTGGCGTGGTGTGCACTGTGTTTGCTGACGCAACCCCCACT
GGTTGGGGCATTGCCACCACCTGTCAGCTCCTTTCCGGGACTTTCGCTTTCCCCCTCCCTATTGCCACGG
CGGAACTCATCGCCGCCTGCCTTGCCCGCTGCTGGACAGGGGCTCGGCTGTTGGGCACTGACAATTCCGT
GGTGTTGTCGGGGAAATCATCGTCCTTTCCTTGGCTGCTCGCCTGTGTTGCCACCTGGATTCTGCGCGGG
ACGTCCTTCTGCTACGTCCCTTCGGCCCTCAATCCAGCGGACCTTCCTTCCCGCGGCCTGCTGCCGGCTC
TGCGGCCTCTTCCGCGTCTTCGCCTTCGCCCTCAGACGAGTCGGATCTCCCTTTGGGCCGCCTCCCCGCG
TCGACTTTAAGACCAATGACTTACAAGGCAGCTGTAGATCTTAGCCACTTTTTAAAAGAAAAGGGGGGAC
TGGAAGGGCTAATTCACTCCCAACGAAGACAAGATCTGCTTTTTGCTTGTACTGGGTCTCTCTGGTTAGA
CCAGATCTGAGCCTGGGAGCTCTCTGGCTAACTAGGGAACCCACTGCTTAAGCCTCAATAAAGCTTGCCT
TGAGTGCTTCAAGTAGTGTGTGCCCGTCTGTTGTGTGACTCTGGTAACTAGAGATCCCTCAGACCCTTTT
AGTCAGTGTGGAAAATCTCTAGCAGTACGTATAGTAGTTCATGTCATCTTATTATTCAGTATTTATAACT
TGCAAAGAAATGAATATCAGAGAGTGAGAGGAACTTGTTTATTGCAGCTTATAATGGTTACAAATAAAGC
AATAGCATCACAAATTTCACAAATAAAGCATTTTTTTCACTGCATTCTAGTTGTGGTTTGTCCAAACTCA
TCAATGTATCTTATCATGTCTGGCTCTAGCTRTCCCGCCCCTAACTCCGCCCATCCCGCCCCTAACTCCG
CCCAGTTCCGCCCATTCTCCGCCCCATGGCTGACTAATTTTTTTTATTTATGCAGAGGCCGAGGCCGCCT
CGGCCTCTGAGCTATTCCAGAAGTAGTGAGGAGGCTTTTTTGGAGGCCTAGGGACGTACCCAATTCGCCC
TATAGTGAGTCGTATTACGCGCGCTCACTGGCCGTCGTTTTACAACGTCGTGACTGGGAAAACCCTGGCG
TTACCCAACTTAATCGCCTTGCAGCACATCCCCCTTTCGCCAGCTGGCGTAATAGCGAAGAGGCCCGCAC
CGATCGCCCTTCCCAACAGTTGCGCAGCCTGAATGGCGAATGGG
[124 nt withheld, positions 6011-6134]
C
[91 nt withheld, positions 6136-6226]
A
[49 nt withheld, positions 6228-6276]
CCTTTGACGTTGGAGTCCACGTTCTTT
[37 nt withheld, positions 6304-6340]
ACCCTATCTCGGTCTATTCTTTTGATTTATAAGGGATTTTGCCGATTTCGGCCTATTGGTTAAAAAATGA
GCTGATTTAACAAAAATTTAACGCGAATTTTAACAAAATATTAACGCTTACAATTTAGGTGGCACTTTTC
GGGGAAATGTGCGCGGAACCCCTATTTGTTTATTTTTCTAAATACATTCAAATATGTATCCGCTCATGAG
ACAATAACCCTGATAAATGCTTCAATAATATTGAAAAAGGAAGAGTATGAGTATTCAACATTTCCGTGTC
GCCCTTATTCCCTTTTTTGCGGCATTTTGCCTTCCTGTTTTTGCTCACCCAGAAACGCTGGTGAAAGTAA
AAGATGCTGAAGATCAGTTGGGTGCACGAGTGGGTTACATCGAACTGGATCTCAACAGCGGTAAGATCCT
TGAGAGTTTTCGCCCCGAAGAACGTTTTCCAATGATGAGCACTTTTAAAGTTCTGCTATGTGGCGCGGTA
TTATCCCGTATTGACGCCGGGCAAGAGCAACTCGGTCGCCGCATACACTATTCTCAGAATGACTTGGTTG
AGTACTCACCAGTCACAGAAAAGCATCTTACGGATGGCATGACAGTAAGAGAATTATGCAGTGCTGCCAT
AACCATGAGTGATAACACTGCGGCCAACTTACTTCTGACAACGATCGGAGGACCGAAGGAGCTAACCGCT
TTTTTGCACAACATGGGGGATCATGTAACTCGCCTTGATCGTTGGGAACCGGAGCTGAATGAAGCCATAC
CAAACGACGAGCGTGACACCACGATGCCTGTAGCAATGGCAACAACGTTGCGCAAACTATTAACTGGCGA
ACTACTTACTCTAGCTTCCCGGCAACAATTAATAGACTGGATGGAGGCGGATAAAGTTGCAGGACCACTT
CTGCGCTCGGCCCTTCCGGCTGGCTGGTTTATTGCTGATAAATCTGGAGCCGGTGAGCGTGGGTCTCGCG
GTATCATTGCAGCACTGGGGCCAGATGGTAAGCCCTCCCGTATCGTAGTTATCTACACGACGGGGAGTCA
GGCAACTATGGATGAACGAAATAGACAGATCGCTGAGATAGGTGCCTCACTGATTAAGCATTGGTAACTG
TCAGACCAAGTTTACTCATATATACTTTAGATTGATTTAAAACTTCATTTTTAATTTAAAAGGATCTAGG
TGAAGATCCTTTTTGATAATCTCATGACCAAAATCCCTTAACGTGAGTTTTCGTTCCACTGAGCGTCAGA
CCCCGTAGAAAAGATCAAAGGATCTTCTTGAGATCCTTTTTTTCTGCGCGTAATCTGCTGCTTGCAAACA
AAAAAACCACCGCTACCAGCGGTGGTTTGTTTGCCGGATCAAGAGCTACCAACTCTTTTTCCGAAGGTAA
CTGGCTTCAGCAGAGCGCAGATACCAAATACTGTTCTTCTAGTGTAGCCGTAGTTAGGCCACCACTTCAA
GAACTCTGTAGCACCGCCTACATACCTCGCTCTGCTAATCCTGTTACCAGTGGCTGCTGCCAGTGGCGAT
AAGTCGTGTCTTACCGGGTTGGACTCAAGACGATAGTTACCGGATAAGGCGCAGCGGTCGGGCTGAACGG
GGGGTTCGTGCACACAGCCCAGCTTGGAGCGAACGACCTACACCGAACTGAGATACCTACAGCGTGAGCT
ATGAGAAAGCGCCACGCTTCCCGAAGGGAGAAAGGCGGACAGGTATCCGGTAAGCGGCAGGGTCGGAACA
GGAGAGCGCACGAGGGAGCTTCCAGGGGGAAACGCCTGGTATCTTTATAGTCCTGTCGGGTTTCGCCACC
TCTGACTTGAGCGTCGATTTTTGTGATGCTCGTCAGGGGGGCGGAGCCTATGGAAAAACGCCAGCAACGC
GGCCTTTTTACGGTTCCTGGCCTTTTGCTGGCCTTTTGCTCACATGTTCTTTCCTGCGTTATCCCCTGAT
TCTGTGGATAACCGTATTACCGCCTTTGAGTGAGCTGATACCGCTCGCCGCAGCCGAACGACCGAGCGCA
GCGAGTCAGTGAGCGAGGAAGCGGAAGAGCGCCCAATACGCAAACCGCCTCTCCCCGCGCGTTGGCCGAT
TCATTAATGCAGCTGGCACGACAGGTTTCCCGACTGGAAAGCGGGCAGTGAGCGCAACGCAATTAATGTG
AGTTAGCTCACTCATTAGGCACCCCAGGCTTTACACTTTATGCTTCCGGCTCGTATGTTGTGTGGAATTG
TGAGCGGATAACAATTTCACACAGGAAACAGCTATGACCATGATTACGCCAAGCGCGCAATTAACCCTCA
CTAAAGGGAACAAAAGCTGGAGCTGCAAGC
