>Addgene plasmid #142791 | TFORF1363 | depositor partial sequence | sequence record 280511 | Insert
ACCGCCACCATGGTGCGATCTCGGCTCACTGCAGTCTCCGCCTCTTGGGTTCAGGCTCATCCACCTGCAG
AC
[249 nt withheld, positions 73-321]
TAGTAATGAACTAGTCCGTAACTTGAAAGTATTTCGATTTCTTGGCTTTATATATCTTGTGGAAAGGACG
AGAACTAAGAACCAAGAAATGGACC
