>Addgene plasmid #142791 | TFORF1363 | depositor partial sequence | sequence record 280512 | Barcode
GAACTAAGAACCAAGAAATGGACC
